Addgene plasmid #220286: pTYC2_pPromALB_enh29774_FireflyLuc
Purpose: Firefly luciferase with mouse liver DNase hypersensitive site # 29774 cloned into KpnI/XhoI-digested pPromALB_FireflyLuc
Depositing lab: David Waxman. Depositing organization: Boston University Main Campus. Publication: HDI-STARR-seq: Condition-specific enhancer discovery in mouse liver in vivo. Chang TY, Waxman DJ. BMC Genomics. 2024 Dec 24;25(1):1240. doi: 10.1186/s12864-024-11162-9. PubMed 39716078.
Backbone
  Vector backbone: pGL4.10
  Vector type: Luciferase
Growth in bacteria
  Bacterial resistance: Ampicillin, 100 μg/mL
  Growth temperature: 37°C
  Growth strain: NEB Stable
  Copy number: High Copy
Gene/Insert
  Gene/Insert name: mouse liver DNase hypersensitive site # 29774 (alt name: all_tcpo_peak_29774, mm9 genome- chr19 : 39079577-39080487)
  Species: M. musculus (mouse)
  Insert size (bp): 910
  Promoter: minimal albumin promoter
  Cloning method: Ligation Independent Cloning
Terms and licenses: Academic/Nonprofit Terms; Industry Terms: Not Available to Industry
Depositor comments: There is a 1bp deletion in all_tcpo_peak_29774 that is unlikely to affect function.
How to cite: pTYC2_pPromALB_enh29774_FireflyLuc was a gift from David Waxman (Addgene plasmid # 220286 ; http://n2t.net/addgene:220286 ; RRID:Addgene_220286)
