[The description below was written by a language model from this plasmid's Addgene catalogue record and pLannotate feature annotations shown in this document.]
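Description:
pTYC2_pPromALB_enh29774_FireflyLuc is a firefly luciferase enhancer-reporter plasmid built on the pGL4.10 backbone. It is maintained in E. coli as a high-copy plasmid through a ColE1/pUC-type origin and selected with ampicillin via the β-lactamase (AmpR) gene. The payload is a roughly 910 bp mouse genomic fragment, liver DNase hypersensitive site number 29774 (a chromosome 19 region in the mm9 assembly). It was inserted by ligation-independent cloning into the KpnI/XhoI-cut parental vector pPromALB_FireflyLuc. There it sits upstream of a minimal albumin promoter that drives the synthetic luc2 firefly luciferase coding sequence, which is followed by an SV40 polyadenylation signal.

Upstream of the cloning region, the backbone carries a synthetic poly(A) signal and an RNA polymerase II transcriptional pause site from the human α2-globin gene. These standard pGL4 elements limit read-through transcription from the plasmid backbone, so that luciferase output reflects the cloned regulatory sequence. Neither the enhancer fragment nor the albumin promoter is annotated in the automated feature tables; they presumably occupy the unannotated stretch preceding luc2. The short hits to PGK poly(A), SV40 large T antigen and TcR are small fragments and probably not functional parts.

The two sequence records differ by one nucleotide (5,462 versus 5,463 nt), consistent with the depositor's note of a single-base deletion in the enhancer fragment that is considered unlikely to affect function. The construct is meant for testing whether this candidate liver regulatory region boosts transcription from a weak liver-type promoter. It comes from a study of condition-specific enhancer discovery in mouse liver in vivo.
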