Features (pLannotate 1.2.2; 10 found; start..end, strand, type, name):
   1055..1071    +  polyA_signal   PGK poly(A) signal (fragment): mouse phosphoglycerate kinase 1 polyadenylation signal
   1321..2973    +  CDS            luciferase: firefly luciferase synthetic luc2 version of the luciferase gene
   3017..3138    -  polyA_signal   SV40 poly(A) signal: SV40 polyadenylation signal
   3161..3229    -  CDS            large T antigen (fragment): large T antigen from SV40 (simian virus 40)
   3245..3377    +  CDS            TcR (fragment): tetracycline efflux protein; tet; confers resistance to tetracycline
   3557..4145    -  rep_origin     ori: high-copy-number ColE1/pMB1/pBR322/pUC origin of replication
   4345..5205    -  CDS            AmpR: β-lactamase confers resistance to ampicillin, carbenicillin, and related antibiotics
   5206..5247    -  promoter       AmpR promoter (fragment): bla
   5310..5358    +  polyA_signal   poly(A) signal: synthetic polyadenylation signal
   5372..5463    +  misc_feature   pause site: RNA polymerase II transcriptional pause signal from the human α2 globin gene
>Addgene plasmid #220286 | pTYC2_pPromALB_enh29774_FireflyLuc | depositor full sequence | sequence record 430519 | Full Sequence
GGCCTAACTGGCCGGTACCTTCTACAGGGAGATAACTATGTTTTACAGCTATTAGATTTTAGGGTTATGT
GAGTCAGGTACCATATAGCTGCTTCTCTTTGCCCTCGATAAAGAATTCACCTGTATTCACTCAGGCAATA
AGTATTATATAGTAAACTTCTGACACAGATTTTAATCCACAGGTAGTGTAATTATTAACTAAACTCATTT
TTATTTGAAAGTCACAGCCTGAGTCATGAAATGTTGACTCTCAGGGCATAGTTGATCCTGGTGAACCCAG
TTGAACTGAAGCCTGAAGAGAAGAGTGTAAGGTACAGGGGACTTGGGTTCCAGCTTAACTGTACTACCCT
CAGTCTGTGTGACTCTCTAAGGCCCAGCTTCCTCAGCTCTGAAAAAGAAAGGGTTTTATCATGATGGGCA
AAGCTAATTGAGGGACTCCATAGGGATACATTTGGTGTGAAACCTCTGGAAATGAAACTATCAAAATTCT
GTCAAAGATGGGTAGAACATTGCCTAACTCTTCCTCCTTGTCTCTGCAGAGGTGACATTTGCTCAGTTTT
GTTTTGTTTTTGTTTTTGTTCTCCTGAGTACATCAGAGTCAAATAAGGACTTCTGTGTTGTGTGAAGCTG
ATGTCCTAGGAACAAAATCAGGGAGCTGTACATTTGGAGTAATTAAAGATGGGGGGTTGATTTTGTTTGC
CCTCTGGATAGCTTCAGTGCAAGGCATAGGTCACCGCAAAGGCCAACAGATCTTATCTCAAAGCTAAGTT
TTTCCATGTACGAGGTACAATATATAACATGTGTGGTATGCTCCCAGATTTCCTTTACCCATAAAAAATT
AGAAACAAAACTTCCTGCTTTAAGTGTTTTTTTTTTAAAGAGGGAATTTAACAGTAAAATATACATATTT
ACTTAGTTAATTACTTGGCCTCGAGGATATCAAGATCTGGCCTCGGCGGCCAAGCTTTGCTCAAATGGGA
GACAAAGAGATTAAGCTCTTATGTAAAATTTGCTGTTTTACATAACTTTAATGAATGGACAAAGTCTTGT
GCATGGGGGTGGGGGTGGGGTTAGAGGGGAACAGCTCCAGATGGCAAACATACGCAAGGGATTTAGTCAA
ACAACTTTTTGGCAAAGATGGTATGATTTTGTAATGGGGTAGGAACCAATGAAATGCGAGGTAAGTATGG
TTAATAATCTACAGTTATTGGTTAAAGAAGTATATTAGAGCGAGTCTTTCTGCACACAGATCACCTTCCT
ATCAACCCCACTAGCCTCTGGCAAAAAGCTTGGCAATCCGGTACTGTTGGTAAAGCCACCATGGAAGATG
CCAAAAACATTAAGAAGGGCCCAGCGCCATTCTACCCACTCGAAGACGGGACCGCCGGCGAGCAGCTGCA
CAAAGCCATGAAGCGCTACGCCCTGGTGCCCGGCACCATCGCCTTTACCGACGCACATATCGAGGTGGAC
ATTACCTACGCCGAGTACTTCGAGATGAGCGTTCGGCTGGCAGAAGCTATGAAGCGCTATGGGCTGAATA
CAAACCATCGGATCGTGGTGTGCAGCGAGAATAGCTTGCAGTTCTTCATGCCCGTGTTGGGTGCCCTGTT
CATCGGTGTGGCTGTGGCCCCAGCTAACGACATCTACAACGAGCGCGAGCTGCTGAACAGCATGGGCATC
AGCCAGCCCACCGTCGTATTCGTGAGCAAGAAAGGGCTGCAAAAGATCCTCAACGTGCAAAAGAAGCTAC
CGATCATACAAAAGATCATCATCATGGATAGCAAGACCGACTACCAGGGCTTCCAAAGCATGTACACCTT
CGTGACTTCCCATTTGCCACCCGGCTTCAACGAGTACGACTTCGTGCCCGAGAGCTTCGACCGGGACAAA
ACCATCGCCCTGATCATGAACAGTAGTGGCAGTACCGGATTGCCCAAGGGCGTAGCCCTACCGCACCGCA
CCGCTTGTGTCCGATTCAGTCATGCCCGCGACCCCATCTTCGGCAACCAGATCATCCCCGACACCGCTAT
CCTCAGCGTGGTGCCATTTCACCACGGCTTCGGCATGTTCACCACGCTGGGCTACTTGATCTGCGGCTTT
CGGGTCGTGCTCATGTACCGCTTCGAGGAGGAGCTATTCTTGCGCAGCTTGCAAGACTATAAGATTCAAT
CTGCCCTGCTGGTGCCCACACTATTTAGCTTCTTCGCTAAGAGCACTCTCATCGACAAGTACGACCTAAG
CAACTTGCACGAGATCGCCAGCGGCGGGGCGCCGCTCAGCAAGGAGGTAGGTGAGGCCGTGGCCAAACGC
TTCCACCTACCAGGCATCCGCCAGGGCTACGGCCTGACAGAAACAACCAGCGCCATTCTGATCACCCCCG
AAGGGGACGACAAGCCTGGCGCAGTAGGCAAGGTGGTGCCCTTCTTCGAGGCTAAGGTGGTGGACTTGGA
CACCGGTAAGACACTGGGTGTGAACCAGCGCGGCGAGCTGTGCGTCCGTGGCCCCATGATCATGAGCGGC
TACGTTAACAACCCCGAGGCTACAAACGCTCTCATCGACAAGGACGGCTGGCTGCACAGCGGCGACATCG
CCTACTGGGACGAGGACGAGCACTTCTTCATCGTGGACCGGCTGAAGAGCCTGATCAAATACAAGGGCTA
CCAGGTAGCCCCAGCCGAACTGGAGAGCATCCTGCTGCAACACCCCAACATCTTCGACGCCGGGGTCGCC
GGCCTGCCCGACGACGATGCCGGCGAGCTGCCCGCCGCAGTCGTCGTGCTGGAACACGGTAAAACCATGA
CCGAGAAGGAGATCGTGGACTATGTGGCCAGCCAGGTTACAACCGCCAAGAAGCTGCGCGGTGGTGTTGT
GTTCGTGGACGAGGTGCCTAAAGGACTGACCGGCAAGTTGGACGCCCGCAAGATCCGCGAGATTCTCATT
AAGGCCAAGAAGGGCGGCAAGATCGCCGTGTAATAATTCTAGAGTCGGGGCGGCCGGCCGCTTCGAGCAG
ACATGATAAGATACATTGATGAGTTTGGACAAACCACAACTAGAATGCAGTGAAAAAAATGCTTTATTTG
TGAAATTTGTGATGCTATTGCTTTATTTGTAACCATTATAAGCTGCAATAAACAAGTTAACAACAACAAT
TGCATTCATTTTATGTTTCAGGTTCAGGGGGAGGTGTGGGAGGTTTTTTAAAGCAAGTAAAACCTCTACA
AATGTGGTAAAATCGATAAGGATCCGTCGACCGATGCCCTTGAGAGCCTTCAACCCAGTCAGCTCCTTCC
GGTGGGCGCGGGGCATGACTATCGTCGCCGCACTTATGACTGTCTTCTTTATCATGCAACTCGTAGGACA
GGTGCCGGCAGCGCTCTTCCGCTTCCTCGCTCACTGACTCGCTGCGCTCGGTCGTTCGGCTGCGGCGAGC
GGTATCAGCTCACTCAAAGGCGGTAATACGGTTATCCACAGAATCAGGGGATAACGCAGGAAAGAACATG
TGAGCAAAAGGCCAGCAAAAGGCCAGGAACCGTAAAAAGGCCGCGTTGCTGGCGTTTTTCCATAGGCTCC
GCCCCCCTGACGAGCATCACAAAAATCGACGCTCAAGTCAGAGGTGGCGAAACCCGACAGGACTATAAAG
ATACCAGGCGTTTCCCCCTGGAAGCTCCCTCGTGCGCTCTCCTGTTCCGACCCTGCCGCTTACCGGATAC
CTGTCCGCCTTTCTCCCTTCGGGAAGCGTGGCGCTTTCTCATAGCTCACGCTGTAGGTATCTCAGTTCGG
TGTAGGTCGTTCGCTCCAAGCTGGGCTGTGTGCACGAACCCCCCGTTCAGCCCGACCGCTGCGCCTTATC
CGGTAACTATCGTCTTGAGTCCAACCCGGTAAGACACGACTTATCGCCACTGGCAGCAGCCACTGGTAAC
AGGATTAGCAGAGCGAGGTATGTAGGCGGTGCTACAGAGTTCTTGAAGTGGTGGCCTAACTACGGCTACA
CTAGAAGAACAGTATTTGGTATCTGCGCTCTGCTGAAGCCAGTTACCTTCGGAAAAAGAGTTGGTAGCTC
TTGATCCGGCAAACAAACCACCGCTGGTAGCGGTGGTTTTTTTGTTTGCAAGCAGCAGATTACGCGCAGA
AAAAAAGGATCTCAAGAAGATCCTTTGATCTTTTCTACGGGGTCTGACGCTCAGTGGAACGAAAACTCAC
GTTAAGGGATTTTGGTCATGAGATTATCAAAAAGGATCTTCACCTAGATCCTTTTAAATTAAAAATGAAG
TTTTAAATCAATCTAAAGTATATATGAGTAAACTTGGTCTGACAGCGGCCGCAAATGCTAAACCACTGCA
GTGGTTACCAGTGCTTGATCAGTGAGGCACCGATCTCAGCGATCTGCCTATTTCGTTCGTCCATAGTGGC
CTGACTCCCCGTCGTGTAGATCACTACGATTCGTGAGGGCTTACCATCAGGCCCCAGCGCAGCAATGATG
CCGCGAGAGCCGCGTTCACCGGCCCCCGATTTGTCAGCAATGAACCAGCCAGCAGGGAGGGCCGAGCGAA
GAAGTGGTCCTGCTACTTTGTCCGCCTCCATCCAGTCTATGAGCTGCTGTCGTGATGCTAGAGTAAGAAG
TTCGCCAGTGAGTAGTTTCCGAAGAGTTGTGGCCATTGCTACTGGCATCGTGGTATCACGCTCGTCGTTC
GGTATGGCTTCGTTCAACTCTGGTTCCCAGCGGTCAAGCCGGGTCACATGATCACCCATATTATGAAGAA
ATGCAGTCAGCTCCTTAGGGCCTCCGATCGTTGTCAGAAGTAAGTTGGCCGCGGTGTTGTCGCTCATGGT
AATGGCAGCACTACACAATTCTCTTACCGTCATGCCATCCGTAAGATGCTTTTCCGTGACCGGCGAGTAC
TCAACCAAGTCGTTTTGTGAGTAGTGTATACGGCGACCAAGCTGCTCTTGCCCGGCGTCTATACGGGACA
ACACCGCGCCACATAGCAGTACTTTGAAAGTGCTCATCATCGGGAATCGTTCTTCGGGGCGGAAAGACTC
AAGGATCTTGCCGCTATTGAGATCCAGTTCGATATAGCCCACTCTTGCACCCAGTTGATCTTCAGCATCT
TTTACTTTCACCAGCGTTTCGGGGTGTGCAAAAACAGGCAAGCAAAATGCCGCAAAGAAGGGAATGAGTG
CGACACGAAAATGTTGGATGCTCATACTCGTCCTTTTTCAATATTATTGAAGCATTTATCAGGGTTACTA
GTACGTCTCTCAAGGATAAGTAAGTAATATTAAGGTACGGGAGGTATTGGACAGGCCGCAATAAAATATC
TTTATTTTCATTACATCTGTGTGTTGGTTTTTTGTGTGAATCGATAGTACTAACATACGCTCTCCATCAA
AACAAAACGAAACAAAACAAACTAGCAAAATAGGCTGTCCCCAGTGCAAGTGCAGGTGCCAGAACATTTC
TCT
