Features (pLannotate 1.2.2; 10 found; start..end, strand, type, name):
   1054..1070    +  polyA_signal   PGK poly(A) signal (fragment): mouse phosphoglycerate kinase 1 polyadenylation signal
   1320..2972    +  CDS            luciferase: firefly luciferase synthetic luc2 version of the luciferase gene
   3016..3137    -  polyA_signal   SV40 poly(A) signal: SV40 polyadenylation signal
   3160..3228    -  CDS            large T antigen (fragment): large T antigen from SV40 (simian virus 40)
   3244..3376    +  CDS            TcR (fragment): tetracycline efflux protein; tet; confers resistance to tetracycline
   3556..4144    -  rep_origin     ori: high-copy-number ColE1/pMB1/pBR322/pUC origin of replication
   4344..5204    -  CDS            AmpR: β-lactamase confers resistance to ampicillin, carbenicillin, and related antibiotics
   5205..5246    -  promoter       AmpR promoter (fragment): bla
   5309..5357    +  polyA_signal   poly(A) signal: synthetic polyadenylation signal
   5371..5462    +  misc_feature   pause site: RNA polymerase II transcriptional pause signal from the human α2 globin gene
>Addgene plasmid #220286 | pTYC2_pPromALB_enh29774_FireflyLuc | addgene full sequence | sequence record 437295 | Addgene NGS Result
GGCCTAACTGGCCGGTACCTTCTACAGGGAGATAACTATGTTTTACAGCTATTAGATTTTAGGGTTATGT
GAGTCAGGTACCATATAGCTGCTTCTCTTTGCCCTCGATAAAGAATTCACCTGTATTCACTCAGGCAATA
AGTATTATATAGTAAACTTCTGACACAGATTTTAATCCACAGGTAGTGTAATTATTAACTAAACTCATTT
TTATTTGAAAGTCACAGCCTGAGTCATGAAATGTTGACTCTCAGGGCATAGTTGATCCTGGTGAACCCAG
TTGAACTGAAGCCTGAAGAGAAGAGTGTAAGGTACAGGGGACTTGGGTTCCAGCTTAACTGTACTACCCT
CAGTCTGTGTGACTCTCTAAGGCCCAGCTTCCTCAGCTCTGAAAAAGAAAGGGTTTTATCATGATGGGCA
AAGCTAATTGAGGGACTCCATAGGGATACATTTGGTGTGAAACCTCTGGAAATGAAACTATCAAAATTCT
GTCAAAGATGGGTAGAACATTGCCTAACTCTTCCTCCTTGTCTCTGCAGAGGTGACATTTGCTCAGTTTT
GTTTTGTTTTTGTTTTTGTTCTCCTGAGTACATCAGAGTCAAATAAGGACTTCTGTGTTGTGTGAAGCTG
ATGTCCTAGGAACAAAATCAGGGAGCTGTACATTTGGAGTAATTAAAGATGGGGGGTTGATTTTGTTTGC
CCTCTGGATAGCTTCAGTGCAAGGCATAGGTCACCGCAAAGGCCAACAGATCTTATCTCAAAGCTAAGTT
TTTCCATGTACGAGGTACAATATATAACATGTGTGGTATGCTCCCAGATTTCCTTTACCCATAAAAAATT
AGAAACAAAACTTCCTGCTTTAAGTGTTTTTTTTTAAAGAGGGAATTTAACAGTAAAATATACATATTTA
CTTAGTTAATTACTTGGCCTCGAGGATATCAAGATCTGGCCTCGGCGGCCAAGCTTTGCTCAAATGGGAG
ACAAAGAGATTAAGCTCTTATGTAAAATTTGCTGTTTTACATAACTTTAATGAATGGACAAAGTCTTGTG
CATGGGGGTGGGGGTGGGGTTAGAGGGGAACAGCTCCAGATGGCAAACATACGCAAGGGATTTAGTCAAA
CAACTTTTTGGCAAAGATGGTATGATTTTGTAATGGGGTAGGAACCAATGAAATGCGAGGTAAGTATGGT
TAATAATCTACAGTTATTGGTTAAAGAAGTATATTAGAGCGAGTCTTTCTGCACACAGATCACCTTCCTA
TCAACCCCACTAGCCTCTGGCAAAAAGCTTGGCAATCCGGTACTGTTGGTAAAGCCACCATGGAAGATGC
CAAAAACATTAAGAAGGGCCCAGCGCCATTCTACCCACTCGAAGACGGGACCGCCGGCGAGCAGCTGCAC
AAAGCCATGAAGCGCTACGCCCTGGTGCCCGGCACCATCGCCTTTACCGACGCACATATCGAGGTGGACA
TTACCTACGCCGAGTACTTCGAGATGAGCGTTCGGCTGGCAGAAGCTATGAAGCGCTATGGGCTGAATAC
AAACCATCGGATCGTGGTGTGCAGCGAGAATAGCTTGCAGTTCTTCATGCCCGTGTTGGGTGCCCTGTTC
ATCGGTGTGGCTGTGGCCCCAGCTAACGACATCTACAACGAGCGCGAGCTGCTGAACAGCATGGGCATCA
GCCAGCCCACCGTCGTATTCGTGAGCAAGAAAGGGCTGCAAAAGATCCTCAACGTGCAAAAGAAGCTACC
GATCATACAAAAGATCATCATCATGGATAGCAAGACCGACTACCAGGGCTTCCAAAGCATGTACACCTTC
GTGACTTCCCATTTGCCACCCGGCTTCAACGAGTACGACTTCGTGCCCGAGAGCTTCGACCGGGACAAAA
CCATCGCCCTGATCATGAACAGTAGTGGCAGTACCGGATTGCCCAAGGGCGTAGCCCTACCGCACCGCAC
CGCTTGTGTCCGATTCAGTCATGCCCGCGACCCCATCTTCGGCAACCAGATCATCCCCGACACCGCTATC
CTCAGCGTGGTGCCATTTCACCACGGCTTCGGCATGTTCACCACGCTGGGCTACTTGATCTGCGGCTTTC
GGGTCGTGCTCATGTACCGCTTCGAGGAGGAGCTATTCTTGCGCAGCTTGCAAGACTATAAGATTCAATC
TGCCCTGCTGGTGCCCACACTATTTAGCTTCTTCGCTAAGAGCACTCTCATCGACAAGTACGACCTAAGC
AACTTGCACGAGATCGCCAGCGGCGGGGCGCCGCTCAGCAAGGAGGTAGGTGAGGCCGTGGCCAAACGCT
TCCACCTACCAGGCATCCGCCAGGGCTACGGCCTGACAGAAACAACCAGCGCCATTCTGATCACCCCCGA
AGGGGACGACAAGCCTGGCGCAGTAGGCAAGGTGGTGCCCTTCTTCGAGGCTAAGGTGGTGGACTTGGAC
ACCGGTAAGACACTGGGTGTGAACCAGCGCGGCGAGCTGTGCGTCCGTGGCCCCATGATCATGAGCGGCT
ACGTTAACAACCCCGAGGCTACAAACGCTCTCATCGACAAGGACGGCTGGCTGCACAGCGGCGACATCGC
CTACTGGGACGAGGACGAGCACTTCTTCATCGTGGACCGGCTGAAGAGCCTGATCAAATACAAGGGCTAC
CAGGTAGCCCCAGCCGAACTGGAGAGCATCCTGCTGCAACACCCCAACATCTTCGACGCCGGGGTCGCCG
GCCTGCCCGACGACGATGCCGGCGAGCTGCCCGCCGCAGTCGTCGTGCTGGAACACGGTAAAACCATGAC
CGAGAAGGAGATCGTGGACTATGTGGCCAGCCAGGTTACAACCGCCAAGAAGCTGCGCGGTGGTGTTGTG
TTCGTGGACGAGGTGCCTAAAGGACTGACCGGCAAGTTGGACGCCCGCAAGATCCGCGAGATTCTCATTA
AGGCCAAGAAGGGCGGCAAGATCGCCGTGTAATAATTCTAGAGTCGGGGCGGCCGGCCGCTTCGAGCAGA
CATGATAAGATACATTGATGAGTTTGGACAAACCACAACTAGAATGCAGTGAAAAAAATGCTTTATTTGT
GAAATTTGTGATGCTATTGCTTTATTTGTAACCATTATAAGCTGCAATAAACAAGTTAACAACAACAATT
GCATTCATTTTATGTTTCAGGTTCAGGGGGAGGTGTGGGAGGTTTTTTAAAGCAAGTAAAACCTCTACAA
ATGTGGTAAAATCGATAAGGATCCGTCGACCGATGCCCTTGAGAGCCTTCAACCCAGTCAGCTCCTTCCG
GTGGGCGCGGGGCATGACTATCGTCGCCGCACTTATGACTGTCTTCTTTATCATGCAACTCGTAGGACAG
GTGCCGGCAGCGCTCTTCCGCTTCCTCGCTCACTGACTCGCTGCGCTCGGTCGTTCGGCTGCGGCGAGCG
GTATCAGCTCACTCAAAGGCGGTAATACGGTTATCCACAGAATCAGGGGATAACGCAGGAAAGAACATGT
GAGCAAAAGGCCAGCAAAAGGCCAGGAACCGTAAAAAGGCCGCGTTGCTGGCGTTTTTCCATAGGCTCCG
CCCCCCTGACGAGCATCACAAAAATCGACGCTCAAGTCAGAGGTGGCGAAACCCGACAGGACTATAAAGA
TACCAGGCGTTTCCCCCTGGAAGCTCCCTCGTGCGCTCTCCTGTTCCGACCCTGCCGCTTACCGGATACC
TGTCCGCCTTTCTCCCTTCGGGAAGCGTGGCGCTTTCTCATAGCTCACGCTGTAGGTATCTCAGTTCGGT
GTAGGTCGTTCGCTCCAAGCTGGGCTGTGTGCACGAACCCCCCGTTCAGCCCGACCGCTGCGCCTTATCC
GGTAACTATCGTCTTGAGTCCAACCCGGTAAGACACGACTTATCGCCACTGGCAGCAGCCACTGGTAACA
GGATTAGCAGAGCGAGGTATGTAGGCGGTGCTACAGAGTTCTTGAAGTGGTGGCCTAACTACGGCTACAC
TAGAAGAACAGTATTTGGTATCTGCGCTCTGCTGAAGCCAGTTACCTTCGGAAAAAGAGTTGGTAGCTCT
TGATCCGGCAAACAAACCACCGCTGGTAGCGGTGGTTTTTTTGTTTGCAAGCAGCAGATTACGCGCAGAA
AAAAAGGATCTCAAGAAGATCCTTTGATCTTTTCTACGGGGTCTGACGCTCAGTGGAACGAAAACTCACG
TTAAGGGATTTTGGTCATGAGATTATCAAAAAGGATCTTCACCTAGATCCTTTTAAATTAAAAATGAAGT
TTTAAATCAATCTAAAGTATATATGAGTAAACTTGGTCTGACAGCGGCCGCAAATGCTAAACCACTGCAG
TGGTTACCAGTGCTTGATCAGTGAGGCACCGATCTCAGCGATCTGCCTATTTCGTTCGTCCATAGTGGCC
TGACTCCCCGTCGTGTAGATCACTACGATTCGTGAGGGCTTACCATCAGGCCCCAGCGCAGCAATGATGC
CGCGAGAGCCGCGTTCACCGGCCCCCGATTTGTCAGCAATGAACCAGCCAGCAGGGAGGGCCGAGCGAAG
AAGTGGTCCTGCTACTTTGTCCGCCTCCATCCAGTCTATGAGCTGCTGTCGTGATGCTAGAGTAAGAAGT
TCGCCAGTGAGTAGTTTCCGAAGAGTTGTGGCCATTGCTACTGGCATCGTGGTATCACGCTCGTCGTTCG
GTATGGCTTCGTTCAACTCTGGTTCCCAGCGGTCAAGCCGGGTCACATGATCACCCATATTATGAAGAAA
TGCAGTCAGCTCCTTAGGGCCTCCGATCGTTGTCAGAAGTAAGTTGGCCGCGGTGTTGTCGCTCATGGTA
ATGGCAGCACTACACAATTCTCTTACCGTCATGCCATCCGTAAGATGCTTTTCCGTGACCGGCGAGTACT
CAACCAAGTCGTTTTGTGAGTAGTGTATACGGCGACCAAGCTGCTCTTGCCCGGCGTCTATACGGGACAA
CACCGCGCCACATAGCAGTACTTTGAAAGTGCTCATCATCGGGAATCGTTCTTCGGGGCGGAAAGACTCA
AGGATCTTGCCGCTATTGAGATCCAGTTCGATATAGCCCACTCTTGCACCCAGTTGATCTTCAGCATCTT
TTACTTTCACCAGCGTTTCGGGGTGTGCAAAAACAGGCAAGCAAAATGCCGCAAAGAAGGGAATGAGTGC
GACACGAAAATGTTGGATGCTCATACTCGTCCTTTTTCAATATTATTGAAGCATTTATCAGGGTTACTAG
TACGTCTCTCAAGGATAAGTAAGTAATATTAAGGTACGGGAGGTATTGGACAGGCCGCAATAAAATATCT
TTATTTTCATTACATCTGTGTGTTGGTTTTTTGTGTGAATCGATAGTACTAACATACGCTCTCCATCAAA
ACAAAACGAAACAAAACAAACTAGCAAAATAGGCTGTCCCCAGTGCAAGTGCAGGTGCCAGAACATTTCT
CT
